>Addgene plasmid #98330 | DIMT1_pLX307 | depositor full sequence | sequence record 180235 | Full Sequence
GGCTCGAGGCCTGCAGGTGCAAAGATGGATAAAGTTTTAAACAGAGAGGAATCTTTGCAGCTAATGGACC
TTCTAGGTCTTGAAAGGAGTGGGAATTGGCTCCGGTGCCCGTCAGTGGGCAGAGCGCACATCGCCCACAG
TCCCCGAGAAGTTGGGGGGAGGGGTCGGCAATTGAACCGGTGCCTAGAGAAGGTGGCGCGGGGTAAACTG
GGAAAGTGATGTCGTGTACTGGCTCCGCCTTTTTCCCGAGGGTGGGGGAGAACCGTATATAAGTGCAGTA
GTCGCCGTGAACGTTCTTTTTCGCAACGGGTTTGCCGCCAGAACACAGGTAAGTGCCGTGTGTGGTTCCC
GCGGGCCTGGCCTCTTTACGGGTTATGGCCCTTGCGTGCCTTGAATTACTTCCACCTGGCTGCAGTACGT
GATTCTTGATCCCGAGCTTCGGGTTGGAAGTGGGTGGGAGAGTTCGAGGCCTTGCGCTTAAGGAGCCCCT
TCGCCTCGTGCTTGAGTTGAGGCCTGGCCTGGGCGCTGGGGCCGCCGCGTGCGAATCTGGTGGCACCTTC
GCGCCTGTCTCGCTGCTTTCGATAAGTCTCTAGCCATTTAAAATTTTTGATGACCTGCTGCGACGCTTTT
TTTCTGGCAAGATAGTCTTGTAAATGCGGGCCAAGATCTGCACACTGGTATTTCGGTTTTTGGGGCCGCG
GGCGGCGACGGGGCCCGTGCGTCCCAGCGCACATGTTCGGCGAGGCGGGGCCTGCGAGCGCGGCCACCGA
GAATCGGACGGGGGTAGTCTCAAGCTGGCCGGCCTGCTCTGGTGCCTGGCCTCGCGCCGCCGTGTATCGC
CCCGCCCTGGGCGGCAAGGCTGGCCCGGTCGGCACCAGTTGCGTGAGCGGAAAGATGGCCGCTTCCCGGC
CCTGCTGCAGGGAGCTCAAAATGGAGGACGCGGCGCTCGGGAGAGCGGGCGGGTGAGTCACCCACACAAA
GGAAAAGGGCCTTTCCGTCCTCAGCCGTCGCTTCATGTGACTCCACGGAGTACCGGGCGCCGTCCAGGCA
CCTCGATTAGTTCTCGAGCTTTTGGAGTACGTCGTCTTTAGGTTGGGGGGAGGGGTTTTATGCGATGGAG
TTTCCCCACACTGAGTGGGTGGAGACTGAAGTTAGGCCAGCTTGGCACTTGATGTAATTCTCCTTGGAAT
TTGCCCTTTTTGAGTTTGGATCTTGGTTCATTCTCAAGCCTCAGACAGTGGTTCAAAGTTTTTTTCTTCC
ATTTCAGGTGTCGTGAGGCTAGCATCGATTGATCAACAAGTTTGTACAAAAAAGTTGGCATGCCGAAGGT
CAAGTCGGGGGCCATCGGCCGCCGCCGCGGGCGGCAGGAGCAGCGCCGGGAGCTGAAGAGCGCTGGAGGA
CTCATGTTCAACACGGGGATTGGGCAGCACATTTTGAAAAATCCTCTCATTATTAACAGCATTATCGATA
AGGCTGCCTTAAGACCAACTGATGTAGTGCTGGAAGTTGGACCTGGAACTGGCAACATGACTGTAAAGTT
GTTAGAAAAGGCAAAAAAGGTTGTTGCTTGTGAACTTGACCCAAGGCTAGTAGCTGAACTTCACAAAAGA
GTTCAGGGCACGCCTGTGGCCAGCAAACTTCAAGTACTGGTGGGTGATGTGCTGAAAACAGATTTGCCAT
TCTTTGATACTTGTGTGGCAAATTTGCCTTATCAGATCTCTTCACCTTTTGTCTTCAAGCTGTTGCTACA
TCGACCTTTTTTCAGGTGTGCTATACTTATGTTTCAAAGAGAATTTGCCCTCCGACTGGTTGCAAAACCT
GGAGATAAGTTATACTGCAGACTCTCAATTAATACACAGCTGTTGGCACGTGTGGACCATCTAATGAAAG
TGGGAAAGAATAACTTCAGACCACCGCCCAAGGTGGAATCCAGTGTTGTAAGGATAGAACCTAAGAATCC
ACCACCACCCATCAATTTTCAGGAATGGGATGGTCTAGTAAGGATAACCTTTGTTAGGAAAAACAAGACA
CTCTCTGCTGCATTTAAATCAAGTGCAGTGCAACAACTCTTGGAAAAAAACTACAGAATTCACTGTTCAG
TCCATAATATTATAATACCAGAAGATTTCAGCATAGCAGATAAAATACAGCAAATCCTAACCAGCACAGG
TTTTAGTGACAAACGGGCCCGTTCCATGGACATAGATGACTTCATCAGATTGCTACATGGATTCAACGCA
GAAGGTATTCATTTTTCCTACCCAACTTTCTTGTACAAAGTGGTTGATATCGGTAAGCCTATCCCTAACC
CTCTCCTCGGTCTCGATTCTACGTAGTAATGAACTAGTACCGGTTAAGTCGACAATCAACGCGTTAAGTC
GACAATCAACCTCTGGATTACAAAATTTGTGAAAGATTGACTGGTATTCTTAACTATGTTGCTCCTTTTA
CGCTATGTGGATACGCTGCTTTAATGCCTTTGTATCATGCTATTGCTTCCCGTATGGCTTTCATTTTCTC
CTCCTTGTATAAATCCTGGTTGCTGTCTCTTTATGAGGAGTTGTGGCCCGTTGTCAGGCAACGTGGCGTG
GTGTGCACTGTGTTTGCTGACGCAACCCCCACTGGTTGGGGCATTGCCACCACCTGTCAGCTCCTTTCCG
GGACTTTCGCTTTCCCCCTCCCTATTGCCACGGCGGAACTCATCGCCGCCTGCCTTGCCCGCTGCTGGAC
AGGGGCTCGGCTGTTGGGCACTGACAATTCCGTGGTGTTGTCGGGGAAATCATCGTCCTTTCCTTGGCTG
CTCGCCTGTGTTGCCACCTGGATTCTGCGCGGGACGTCCTTCTGCTACGTCCCTTCGGCCCTCAATCCAG
CGGACCTTCCTTCCCGCGGCCTGCTGCCGGCTCTGCGGCCTCTTCCGCGTCTTCGCCTTCGCCCTCAGAC
GAGTCGGATCTCCCTTTGGGCCGCCTCCCCGCGTCGACTTTAAGACCAATGACTTACAAGGCAGCTGTAG
ATCTTAGCCACTTTTTAAAAGAAAAGGGGGGACTGGAAGGGCTAATTCACTCCCAACGAAGACAAGATCT
GCTTTTTGCTTGTACTGGGTCTCTCTGGTTAGACCAGATCTGAGCCTGGGAGCTCTCTGGCTAACTAGGG
AACCCACTGCTTAAGCCTCAATAAAGCTTGCCTTGAGTGCTTCAAGTAGTGTGTGCCCGTCTGTTGTGTG
ACTCTGGTAACTAGAGATCCCTCAGACCCTTTTAGTCAGTGTGGAAAATCTCTAGCAGTACGTATAGTAG
TTCATGTCATCTTATTATTCAGTATTTATAACTTGCAAAGAAATGAATATCAGAGAGTGAGAGGAACTTG
TTTATTGCAGCTTATAATGGTTACAAATAAAGCAATAGCATCACAAATTTCACAAATAAAGCATTTTTTT
CACTGCATTCTAGTTGTGGTTTGTCCAAACTCATCAATGTATCTTATCATGTCTGGCTCTAGCTATCCCG
CCCCTAACTCCGCCCATCCCGCCCCTAACTCCGCCCAGTTCCGCCCATTCTCCGCCCCATGGCTGACTAA
TTTTTTTTATTTATGCAGAGGCCGAGGCCGCCTCGGCCTCTGAGCTATTCCAGAAGTAGTGAGGAGGCTT
TTTTGGAGGCCTAGGGACGTACCCAATTCGCCCTATAGTGAGTCGTATTACGCGCGCTCACTGGCCGTCG
TTTTACAACGTCGTGACTGGGAAAACCCTGGCGTTACCCAACTTAATCGCCTTGCAGCACATCCCCCTTT
CGCCAGCTGGCGTAATAGCGAAGAGGCCCGCACCGATCGCCCTTCCCAACAGTTGCGCAGCCTGAATGGC
GAATGGG
[124 nt withheld, positions 3858-3981]
C
[91 nt withheld, positions 3983-4073]
A
[49 nt withheld, positions 4075-4123]
CCTTTGACGTTGGAGTCCACGTTCTTT
[37 nt withheld, positions 4151-4187]
ACCCTATCTCGGTCTATTCTTTTGATTTATAAGGGATTTTGCCGATTTCGGCCTATTGGTTAAAAAATGA
GCTGATTTAACAAAAATTTAACGCGAATTTTAACAAAATATTAACGCTTACAATTTAGGTGGCACTTTTC
GGGGAAATGTGCGCGGAACCCCTATTTGTTTATTTTTCTAAATACATTCAAATATGTATCCGCTCATGAG
ACAATAACCCTGATAAATGCTTCAATAATATTGAAAAAGGAAGAGTATGAGTATTCAACATTTCCGTGTC
GCCCTTATTCCCTTTTTTGCGGCATTTTGCCTTCCTGTTTTTGCTCACCCAGAAACGCTGGTGAAAGTAA
AAGATGCTGAAGATCAGTTGGGTGCACGAGTGGGTTACATCGAACTGGATCTCAACAGCGGTAAGATCCT
TGAGAGTTTTCGCCCCGAAGAACGTTTTCCAATGATGAGCACTTTTAAAGTTCTGCTATGTGGCGCGGTA
TTATCCCGTATTGACGCCGGGCAAGAGCAACTCGGTCGCCGCATACACTATTCTCAGAATGACTTGGTTG
AGTACTCACCAGTCACAGAAAAGCATCTTACGGATGGCATGACAGTAAGAGAATTATGCAGTGCTGCCAT
AACCATGAGTGATAACACTGCGGCCAACTTACTTCTGACAACGATCGGAGGACCGAAGGAGCTAACCGCT
TTTTTGCACAACATGGGGGATCATGTAACTCGCCTTGATCGTTGGGAACCGGAGCTGAATGAAGCCATAC
CAAACGACGAGCGTGACACCACGATGCCTGTAGCAATGGCAACAACGTTGCGCAAACTATTAACTGGCGA
ACTACTTACTCTAGCTTCCCGGCAACAATTAATAGACTGGATGGAGGCGGATAAAGTTGCAGGACCACTT
CTGCGCTCGGCCCTTCCGGCTGGCTGGTTTATTGCTGATAAATCTGGAGCCGGTGAGCGTGGGTCTCGCG
GTATCATTGCAGCACTGGGGCCAGATGGTAAGCCCTCCCGTATCGTAGTTATCTACACGACGGGGAGTCA
GGCAACTATGGATGAACGAAATAGACAGATCGCTGAGATAGGTGCCTCACTGATTAAGCATTGGTAACTG
TCAGACCAAGTTTACTCATATATACTTTAGATTGATTTAAAACTTCATTTTTAATTTAAAAGGATCTAGG
TGAAGATCCTTTTTGATAATCTCATGACCAAAATCCCTTAACGTGAGTTTTCGTTCCACTGAGCGTCAGA
CCCCGTAGAAAAGATCAAAGGATCTTCTTGAGATCCTTTTTTTCTGCGCGTAATCTGCTGCTTGCAAACA
AAAAAACCACCGCTACCAGCGGTGGTTTGTTTGCCGGATCAAGAGCTACCAACTCTTTTTCCGAAGGTAA
CTGGCTTCAGCAGAGCGCAGATACCAAATACTGTTCTTCTAGTGTAGCCGTAGTTAGGCCACCACTTCAA
GAACTCTGTAGCACCGCCTACATACCTCGCTCTGCTAATCCTGTTACCAGTGGCTGCTGCCAGTGGCGAT
AAGTCGTGTCTTACCGGGTTGGACTCAAGACGATAGTTACCGGATAAGGCGCAGCGGTCGGGCTGAACGG
GGGGTTCGTGCACACAGCCCAGCTTGGAGCGAACGACCTACACCGAACTGAGATACCTACAGCGTGAGCT
ATGAGAAAGCGCCACGCTTCCCGAAGGGAGAAAGGCGGACAGGTATCCGGTAAGCGGCAGGGTCGGAACA
GGAGAGCGCACGAGGGAGCTTCCAGGGGGAAACGCCTGGTATCTTTATAGTCCTGTCGGGTTTCGCCACC
TCTGACTTGAGCGTCGATTTTTGTGATGCTCGTCAGGGGGGCGGAGCCTATGGAAAAACGCCAGCAACGC
GGCCTTTTTACGGTTCCTGGCCTTTTGCTGGCCTTTTGCTCACATGTTCTTTCCTGCGTTATCCCCTGAT
TCTGTGGATAACCGTATTACCGCCTTTGAGTGAGCTGATACCGCTCGCCGCAGCCGAACGACCGAGCGCA
GCGAGTCAGTGAGCGAGGAAGCGGAAGAGCGCCCAATACGCAAACCGCCTCTCCCCGCGCGTTGGCCGAT
TCATTAATGCAGCTGGCACGACAGGTTTCCCGACTGGAAAGCGGGCAGTGAGCGCAACGCAATTAATGTG
AGTTAGCTCACTCATTAGGCACCCCAGGCTTTACACTTTATGCTTCCGGCTCGTATGTTGTGTGGAATTG
TGAGCGGATAACAATTTCACACAGGAAACAGCTATGACCATGATTACGCCAAGCGCGCAATTAACCCTCA
CTAAAGGGAACAAAAGCTGGAGCTGCAAGCTTAATGTAGTCTTATGCAATACTCTTGTAGTCTTGCAACA
TGGTAACGATGAGTTAGCAACATGCCTTACAAGGAGAGAAAAAGCACCGTGCATGCCGATTGGTGGAAGT
AAGGTGGTACGATCGTGCCTTATTAGGAAGGCAACAGACGGGTCTGACATGGATTGGACGAACCACTGAA
TTGCCGCATTGCAGAGATATTGTATTTAAGTGCCTAGCTCGATACATAAACGGGTCTCTCTGGTTAGACC
AGATCTGAGCCTGGGAGCTCTCTGGCTAACTAGGGAACCCACTGCTTAAGCCTCAATAAAGCTTGCCTTG
AGTGCTTCAAGTAGTGTGTGCCCGTCTGTTGTGTGACTCTGGTAACTAGAGATCCCTCAGACCCTTTTAG
TCAGTGTGGAAAATCTCTAGCAGTGGCGCCCGAACAGGGACTTGAAAGCGAAAGGGAAACCAGAGGAGCT
CTCTCGACGCAGGACTCGGCTTGCTGAAGCGCGCACGGCAAGAGGCGAGGGGCGGCGACTGGTGAGTACG
CCAAAAATTTTGACTAGCGGAGGCTAGAAGGAGAGAGATGGGTGCGAGAGCGTCAGTATTAAGCGGGGGA
GAATTAGATCGCGATGGGAAAAAATTCGGTTAAGGCCAGGGGGAAAGAAAAAATATAAATTAAAACATAT
AGTATGGGCAAGCAGGGAGCTAGAACGATTCGCAGTTAATCCTGGCCTGTTAGAAACATCAGAAGGCTGT
AGACAAATACTGGGACAGCTACAACCATCCCTTCAGACAGGATCAGAAGAACTTAGATCATTATATAATA
CAGTAGCAACCCTCTATTGTGTGCATCAAAGGATAGAGATAAAAGACACCAAGGAAGCTTTAGACAAGAT
AGAGGAAGAGCAAAACAAAAGTAAGACCACCGCACAGCAAGCGGCCGCTGATCTTCAGACCTGGAGGAGG
AGATATGAGGGACAATTGGAGAAGTGAATTATATAAATATAAAGTAGTAAAAATTGAACCATTAGGAGTA
GCACCCACCAAGGCAAAGAGAAGAGTGGTGCAGAGAGAAAAAAGAGCAGTGGGAATAGGAGCTTTGTTCC
TTGGGTTCTTGGGAGCAGCAGGAAGCACTATGGGCGCAGCGTCAATGACGCTGACGGTACAGGCCAGACA
ATTATTGTCTGGTATAGTGCAGCAGCAGAACAATTTGCTGAGGGCTATTGAGGCGCAACAGCATCTGTTG
CAACTCACAGTCTGGGGCATCAAGCAGCTCCAGGCAAGAATCCTGGCTGTGGAAAGATACCTAAAGGATC
AACAGCTCCTGGGGATTTGGGGTTGCTCTGGAAAACTCATTTGCACCACTGCTGTGCCTTGGAATGCTAG
TTGGAGTAATAAATCTCTGGAACAGATTTGGAATCACACGACCTGGATGGAGTGGGACAGAGAAATTAAC
AATTACACAAGCTTAATACACTCCTTAATTGAAGAATCGCAAAACCAGCAAGAAAAGAATGAACAAGAAT
TATTGGAATTAGATAAATGGGCAAGTTTGTGGAATTGGTTTAACATAACAAATTGGCTGTGGTATATAAA
ATTATTCATAATGATAGTAGGAGGCTTGGTAGGTTTAAGAATAGTTTTTGCTGTACTTTCTATAGTGAAT
AGAGTTAGGCAGGGATATTCACCATTATCGTTTCAGACCCACCTCCCAACCCCGAGGGGACCCATGCATT
GCATCTCAATTAGTCAGCAACCAGGTGTGGAAAGTCCCCAGGCTCCCCAGCAGGCAGAAGTATGCAAAGC
ATGCGTCTCAATTAGTCAGCAACCATAGTCCCGCCCCTAACTCCGCCCATCCCGCCCCTAACTCCGCCCA
GTTCCGCCCATTCTCCGCCCCATGGCTGACTAATTTTTTTTATTTATGCAGAGGCCGAGGCCGCCTCGGC
CTCTGAGCTATTCCAGAAGTAGTGAGGAGGCTTTTTTGGAGGCCTAGGCTTTTGCAAAAAGCTTTCTAGA
GGTACCACCGGAGCTTACCATGACCGAGTACAAGCCCACGGTGCGCCTCGCCACCCGCGACGACGTCCCC
AGGGCCGTACGCACCCTCGCCGCCGCGTTCGCCGACTACCCCGCCACGCGCCACACCGTCGATCCGGACC
GCCACATCGAGCGGGTCACCGAGCTGCAAGAACTCTTCCTCACGCGCGTCGGGCTCGACATCGGCAAGGT
GTGGGTCGCGGACGACGGCGCCGCCGTGGCGGTCTGGACCACGCCGGAGAGCGTCGAAGCGGGGGCGGTG
TTCGCCGAGATCGGCCCGCGCATGGCCGAGTTGAGCGGTTCCCGGCTGGCCGCGCAGCAACAGATGGAAG
GCCTCCTGGCGCCGCACCGGCCCAAGGAGCCCGCGTGGTTCCTGGCCACCGTCGGCGTCTCGCCCGACCA
CCAGGGCAAGGGTCTGGGCAGCGCCGTCGTGCTCCCCGGAGTGGAGGCGGCCGAGCGCGCCGGGGTGCCC
GCCTTCCTGGAGACCTCCGCGCCCCGCAACCTCCCCTTCTACGAGCGGCTCGGCTTCACCGTCACCGCCG
ACGTCGAGGTGCCCGAAGGACCGCGCACCTGGTGCATGACCCGCAAGCCCGGTGCCAGTTAACGAATTCT
AGATCTTGAGACAAATGGCAGTATTCATCCACAATTTTAAAAGAAAAGGGGGGATTGGGGGGTACAGTGC
AGGGGAAAGAATAGTAGACATAATAGCAACAGACATACAAACTAAAGAATTACAAAAACAAATTACAAAA
ATTCAAAATTTTCGGGTTTATTACAGGGACAGCAGAGATCCACTTTGGCGCC
Features (pLannotate 1.2.2; 33 found; start..end, strand, type, name):
     25..91      +  CDS            small t antigen (fragment): SV40 (simian virus 40) small t antigen
     98..1276    +  promoter       EF-1α promoter: strong constitutive promoter for human elongation factor EF-1α
   1297..1314    +  protein_bind   attB1 (fragment): mutant version of attB; core recombination site for the Gateway® BP reaction BP Clonase™
   1320..2258    +  CDS            DIMT1: DIM1_HUMAN - Also known as DIMT1L. Experimental evidence at protein level: Swiss-Prot protein existence level 1. Specifically dimethylates two adjacent adenosines in the loop of a conserved hairpin near the 3'-end of 18S rRNA in the 40S particle (PubMed:25851604). Involved in the pre-rRNA processing steps leading to small-subunit rRNA production independently of its RNA-modifying catalytic activity (PubMed:25851604). From Homo sapiens (Human).
   2260..2284    -  protein_bind   attB2: mutant version of attB; recombination site for the Gateway® BP reaction BP Clonase™
   2292..2333    +  CDS            V5 tag: epitope tag from simian virus 5
   2384..2972    +  misc_feature   WPRE: woodchuck hepatitis virus posttranscriptional regulatory element
   3023..3042    +  misc_feature   cPPT/CTS (fragment): central polypurine tract and central termination sequence of HIV-1
   3044..3277    +  LTR            3' LTR (ΔU3): self-inactivating 3' long terminal repeat (LTR) from HIV-1
   3355..3476    +  polyA_signal   SV40 poly(A) signal: SV40 polyadenylation signal
   3516..3651    +  rep_origin     SV40 ori: SV40 origin of replication
   3672..3690    -  promoter       T7 promoter: promoter for bacteriophage T7 RNA polymerase
   3698..3853    +  CDS            lacZα (fragment): LacZα fragment of β-galactosidase; lacZ fragment
   3858..4286    +  rep_origin     f1 ori (sequence partly withheld): f1 bacteriophage origin of replication; arrow indicates direction of (+) strand synthesis
   4339..4443    +  promoter       AmpR promoter: bla
   4444..5304    +  CDS            AmpR: β-lactamase; bla; confers resistance to ampicillin, carbenicillin, and related antibiotics
   5475..6063    +  rep_origin     ori: high-copy-number ColE1/pMB1/pBR322/pUC origin of replication
   6246..6338    +  CDS            lacI (fragment): lac repressor; lacI; The lac repressor binds to the lac operator to inhibit transcription in E. coli. This inhibition can be relieved by adding lactose or isopropyl-β-D-thiogalactopyranoside (IPTG).
   6351..6372    +  protein_bind   CAP binding site: CAP binding activates transcription in the presence of cAMP. E. coli catabolite activator protein
   6387..6417    +  promoter       lac promoter: promoter for the E. coli lac operon
   6425..6441    +  protein_bind   lac operator: The lac repressor binds to the lac operator to inhibit transcription in E. coli. This inhibition can be relieved by adding lactose or isopropyl-β-D-thiogalactopyranoside (IPTG). lac repressor encoded by lacI
   6486..6504    +  promoter       T3 promoter: promoter for bacteriophage T3 RNA polymerase
   6532..6758    +  promoter       RSV promoter: Rous sarcoma virus enhancer/promoter
   6759..6939    +  LTR            5' LTR (truncated): truncated 5' long terminal repeat (LTR) from HIV-1
   6986..7111    +  misc_feature   HIV-1 Ψ: packaging signal of human immunodeficiency virus type 1
   7095..7458    +  CDS            HIV-1 gag (fragment): gag protein from human immunodeficiency virus 1; gag
   7604..7837    +  misc_feature   RRE: The Rev response element (RRE) of HIV-1 allows for Rev-dependent mRNA export from the nucleus to the cytoplasm.
   8214..8240    +  CDS            Rev (fragment): human immunodeficiency virus 1 (HIV-1) Rev protein; rev; enhances nuclear export of unspliced and incompletely spliced viral mRNAs
   8247..8270    +  promoter       SV40 promoter (fragment): SV40 early promoter
   8271..8342    +  promoter       SV40 promoter (fragment): SV40 enhancer and early promoter
   8366..8501    +  rep_origin     SV40 ori: SV40 origin of replication
   8547..9143    +  CDS            PuroR (fragment): puromycin N-acetyltransferase; pac from Streptomyces; confers resistance to puromycin
   9192..9309    +  misc_feature   cPPT/CTS: central polypurine tract and central termination sequence of HIV-1
