>Addgene plasmid #98330 | DIMT1_pLX307 | addgene full sequence | sequence record 190398 | Addgene NGS Result
GGCTCGAGGCCTGCAGGTGCAAAGATGGATAAAGTTTTAAACAGAGAGGAATCTTTGCAGCTAATGGACC
TTCTAGGTCTTGAAAGGAGTGGGAATTGGCTCCGGTGCCCGTCAGTGGGCAGAGCGCACATCGCCCACAG
TCCCCGAGAAGTTGGGGGGAGGGGTCGGCAATTGAACCGGTGCCTAGAGAAGGTGGCGCGGGGTAAACTG
GGAAAGTGATGTCGTGTACTGGCTCCGCCTTTTTCCCGAGGGTGGGGGAGAACCGTATATAAGTGCAGTA
GTCGCCGTGAACGTTCTTTTTCGCAACGGGTTTGCCGCCAGAACACAGGTAAGTGCCGTGTGTGGTTCCC
GCGGGCCTGGCCTCTTTACGGGTTATGGCCCTTGCGTGCCTTGAATTACTTCCACCTGGCTGCAGTACGT
GATTCTTGATCCCGAGCTTCGGGTTGGAAGTGGGTGGGAGAGTTCGAGGCCTTGCGCTTAAGGAGCCCCT
TCGCCTCGTGCTTGAGTTGAGGCCTGGCCTGGGCGCTGGGGCCGCCGCGTGCGAATCTGGTGGCACCTTC
GCGCCTGTCTCGCTGCTTTCGATAAGTCTCTAGCCATTTAAAATTTTTGATGACCTGCTGCGACGCTTTT
TTTCTGGCAAGATAGTCTTGTAAATGCGGGCCAAGATCTGCACACTGGTATTTCGGTTTTTGGGGCCGCG
GGCGGCGACGGGGCCCGTGCGTCCCAGCGCACATGTTCGGCGAGGCGGGGCCTGCGAGCGCGGCCACCGA
GAATCGGACGGGGGTAGTCTCAAGCTGGCCGGCCTGCTCTGGTGCCTGGCCTCGCGCCGCCGTGTATCGC
CCCGCCCTGGGCGGCAAGGCTGGCCCGGTCGGCACCAGTTGCGTGAGCGGAAAGATGGCCGCTTCCCGGC
CCTGCTGCAGGGAGCTCAAAATGGAGGACGCGGCGCTCGGGAGAGCGGGCGGGTGAGTCACCCACACAAA
GGAAAAGGGCCTTTCCGTCCTCAGCCGTCGCTTCATGTGACTCCACGGAGTACCGGGCGCCGTCCAGGCA
CCTCGATTAGTTCTCGAGCTTTTGGAGTACGTCGTCTTTAGGTTGGGGGGAGGGGTTTTATGCGATGGAG
TTTCCCCACACTGAGTGGGTGGAGACTGAAGTTAGGCCAGCTTGGCACTTGATGTAATTCTCCTTGGAAT
TTGCCCTTTTTGAGTTTGGATCTTGGTTCATTCTCAAGCCTCAGACAGTGGTTCAAAGTTTTTTTCTTCC
ATTTCAGGTGTCGTGAGGCTAGCATCGATTGATCAACAAGTTTGTACAAAAAAGTTGGCATGCCGAAGGT
CAAGTCGGGGGCCATCGGCCGCCGCCGCGGGCGGCAGGAGCAGCGCCGGGAGCTGAAGAGCGCTGGAGGA
CTCATGTTCAACACGGGGATTGGGCAGCACATTTTGAAAAATCCTCTCATTATTAACAGCATTATCGATA
AGGCTGCCTTAAGACCAACTGATGTAGTGCTGGAAGTTGGACCTGGAACTGGCAACATGACTGTAAAGTT
GTTAGAAAAGGCAAAAAAGGTTGTTGCTTGTGAACTTGACCCAAGGCTAGTAGCTGAACTTCACAAAAGA
GTTCAGGGCACGCCTGTGGCCAGCAAACTTCAAGTACTGGTGGGTGATGTGCTGAAAACAGATTTGCCAT
TCTTTGATACTTGTGTGGCAAATTTGCCTTATCAGATCTCTTCGCCTTTTGTCTTCAAGCTGTTGCTACA
TCGACCTTTTTTCAGGTGTGCTATACTTATGTTTCAAAGAGAATTTGCCCTCCGACTGGTTGCAAAACCT
GGAGATAAGTTATACTGCAGACTCTCAATTAATACACAGCTGTTGGCACGTGTGGACCATCTAATGAAAG
TGGGAAAGAATAACTTCAGACCACCGCCCAAGGTGGAATCCAGTGTTGTAAGGATAGAACCTAAGAATCC
ACCACCACCCATCAATTTTCAGGAATGGGATGGTCTAGTAAGGATAACCTTTGTTAGGAAAAACAAGACA
CTCTCTGCTGCATTTAAATCAAGTGCAGTGCAACAACTCTTGGAAAAAAACTACAGAATTCACTGTTCAG
TCCATAATATTATAATACCAGAAGATTTCAGCATAGCAGATAAAATACAGCAAATCCTAACCAGCACAGG
TTTTAGTGACAAACGGGCCCGTTCCATGGACATAGATGACTTCATCAGATTGCTACATGGATTCAACGCA
GAAGGTATTCATTTTTCCTACCCAACTTTCTTGTACAAAGTGGTTGATATCGGTAAGCCTATCCCTAACC
CTCTCCTCGGTCTCGATTCTACGTAGTAATGAACTAGTCCGTAACTTGAAAGTATTTCGATTTCTTGGCT
TTATATATCTTGTGGAAAGGACGATTGCTAAGTTGAGCAACGAAAGATACGCGTTAAGTCGACAATCAAC
CTCTGGATTACAAAATTTGTGAAAGATTGACTGGTATTCTTAACTATGTTGCTCCTTTTACGCTATGTGG
ATACGCTGCTTTAATGCCTTTGTATCATGCTATTGCTTCCCGTATGGCTTTCATTTTCTCCTCCTTGTAT
AAATCCTGGTTGCTGTCTCTTTATGAGGAGTTGTGGCCCGTTGTCAGGCAACGTGGCGTGGTGTGCACTG
TGTTTGCTGACGCAACCCCCACTGGTTGGGGCATTGCCACCACCTGTCAGCTCCTTTCCGGGACTTTCGC
TTTCCCCCTCCCTATTGCCACGGCGGAACTCATCGCCGCCTGCCTTGCCCGCTGCTGGACAGGGGCTCGG
CTGTTGGGCACTGACAATTCCGTGGTGTTGTCGGGGAAATCATCGTCCTTTCCTTGGCTGCTCGCCTGTG
TTGCCACCTGGATTCTGCGCGGGACGTCCTTCTGCTACGTCCCTTCGGCCCTCAATCCAGCGGACCTTCC
TTCCCGCGGCCTGCTGCCGGCTCTGCGGCCTCTTCCGCGTCTTCGCCTTCGCCCTCAGACGAGTCGGATC
TCCCTTTGGGCCGCCTCCCCGCGTCGACTTTAAGACCAATGACTTACAAGGCAGCTGTAGATCTTAGCCA
CTTTTTAAAAGAAAAGGGGGGACTGGAAGGGCTAATTCACTCCCAACGAAGACAAGATCTGCTTTTTGCT
TGTACTGGGTCTCTCTGGTTAGACCAGATCTGAGCCTGGGAGCTCTCTGGCTAACTAGGGAACCCACTGC
TTAAGCCTCAATAAAGCTTGCCTTGAGTGCTTCAAGTAGTGTGTGCCCGTCTGTTGTGTGACTCTGGTAA
CTAGAGATCCCTCAGACCCTTTTAGTCAGTGTGGAAAATCTCTAGCAGTACGTATAGTAGTTCATGTCAT
CTTATTATTCAGTATTTATAACTTGCAAAGAAATGAATATCAGAGAGTGAGAGGAACTTGTTTATTGCAG
CTTATAATGGTTACAAATAAAGCAATAGCATCACAAATTTCACAAATAAAGCATTTTTTTCACTGCATTC
TAGTTGTGGTTTGTCCAAACTCATCAATGTATCTTATCATGTCTGGCTCTAGCTATCCCGCCCCTAACTC
CGCCCATCCCGCCCCTAACTCCGCCCAGTTCCGCCCATTCTCCGCCCCATGGCTGACTAATTTTTTTTAT
TTATGCAGAGGCCGAGGCCGCCTCGGCCTCTGAGCTATTCCAGAAGTAGTGAGGAGGCTTTTTTGGAGGC
CTAGGGACGTACCCAATTCGCCCTATAGTGAGTCGTATTACGCGCGCTCACTGGCCGTCGTTTTACAACG
TCGTGACTGGGAAAACCCTGGCGTTACCCAACTTAATCGCCTTGCAGCACATCCCCCTTTCGCCAGCTGG
CGTAATAGCGAAGAGGCCCGCACCGATCGCCCTTCCCAACAGTTGCGCAGCCTGAATGGCGAATGGG
[124 nt withheld, positions 3918-4041]
C
[91 nt withheld, positions 4043-4133]
A
[49 nt withheld, positions 4135-4183]
CCTTTGACGTTGGAGTCCACGTTCTTT
[37 nt withheld, positions 4211-4247]
ACCCTATCTCGGTCTATTCTTTTGATTTATAAGGGATTTTGCCGATTTCGGCCTATTGGTTAAAAAATGA
GCTGATTTAACAAAAATTTAACGCGAATTTTAACAAAATATTAACGCTTACAATTTAGGTGGCACTTTTC
GGGGAAATGTGCGCGGAACCCCTATTTGTTTATTTTTCTAAATACATTCAAATATGTATCCGCTCATGAG
ACAATAACCCTGATAAATGCTTCAATAATATTGAAAAAGGAAGAGTATGAGTATTCAACATTTCCGTGTC
GCCCTTATTCCCTTTTTTGCGGCATTTTGCCTTCCTGTTTTTGCTCACCCAGAAACGCTGGTGAAAGTAA
AAGATGCTGAAGATCAGTTGGGTGCACGAGTGGGTTACATCGAACTGGATCTCAACAGCGGTAAGATCCT
TGAGAGTTTTCGCCCCGAAGAACGTTTTCCAATGATGAGCACTTTTAAAGTTCTGCTATGTGGCGCGGTA
TTATCCCGTATTGACGCCGGGCAAGAGCAACTCGGTCGCCGCATACACTATTCTCAGAATGACTTGGTTG
AGTACTCACCAGTCACAGAAAAGCATCTTACGGATGGCATGACAGTAAGAGAATTATGCAGTGCTGCCAT
AACCATGAGTGATAACACTGCGGCCAACTTACTTCTGACAACGATCGGAGGACCGAAGGAGCTAACCGCT
TTTTTGCACAACATGGGGGATCATGTAACTCGCCTTGATCGTTGGGAACCGGAGCTGAATGAAGCCATAC
CAAACGACGAGCGTGACACCACGATGCCTGTAGCAATGGCAACAACGTTGCGCAAACTATTAACTGGCGA
ACTACTTACTCTAGCTTCCCGGCAACAATTAATAGACTGGATGGAGGCGGATAAAGTTGCAGGACCACTT
CTGCGCTCGGCCCTTCCGGCTGGCTGGTTTATTGCTGATAAATCTGGAGCCGGTGAGCGTGGGTCTCGCG
GTATCATTGCAGCACTGGGGCCAGATGGTAAGCCCTCCCGTATCGTAGTTATCTACACGACGGGGAGTCA
GGCAACTATGGATGAACGAAATAGACAGATCGCTGAGATAGGTGCCTCACTGATTAAGCATTGGTAACTG
TCAGACCAAGTTTACTCATATATACTTTAGATTGATTTAAAACTTCATTTTTAATTTAAAAGGATCTAGG
TGAAGATCCTTTTTGATAATCTCATGACCAAAATCCCTTAACGTGAGTTTTCGTTCCACTGAGCGTCAGA
CCCCGTAGAAAAGATCAAAGGATCTTCTTGAGATCCTTTTTTTCTGCGCGTAATCTGCTGCTTGCAAACA
AAAAAACCACCGCTACCAGCGGTGGTTTGTTTGCCGGATCAAGAGCTACCAACTCTTTTTCCGAAGGTAA
CTGGCTTCAGCAGAGCGCAGATACCAAATACTGTTCTTCTAGTGTAGCCGTAGTTAGGCCACCACTTCAA
GAACTCTGTAGCACCGCCTACATACCTCGCTCTGCTAATCCTGTTACCAGTGGCTGCTGCCAGTGGCGAT
AAGTCGTGTCTTACCGGGTTGGACTCAAGACGATAGTTACCGGATAAGGCGCAGCGGTCGGGCTGAACGG
GGGGTTCGTGCACACAGCCCAGCTTGGAGCGAACGACCTACACCGAACTGAGATACCTACAGCGTGAGCT
ATGAGAAAGCGCCACGCTTCCCGAAGGGAGAAAGGCGGACAGGTATCCGGTAAGCGGCAGGGTCGGAACA
GGAGAGCGCACGAGGGAGCTTCCAGGGGGAAACGCCTGGTATCTTTATAGTCCTGTCGGGTTTCGCCACC
TCTGACTTGAGCGTCGATTTTTGTGATGCTCGTCAGGGGGGCGGAGCCTATGGAAAAACGCCAGCAACGC
GGCCTTTTTACGGTTCCTGGCCTTTTGCTGGCCTTTTGCTCACATGTTCTTTCCTGCGTTATCCCCTGAT
TCTGTGGATAACCGTATTACCGCCTTTGAGTGAGCTGATACCGCTCGCCGCAGCCGAACGACCGAGCGCA
GCGAGTCAGTGAGCGAGGAAGCGGAAGAGCGCCCAATACGCAAACCGCCTCTCCCCGCGCGTTGGCCGAT
TCATTAATGCAGCTGGCACGACAGGTTTCCCGACTGGAAAGCGGGCAGTGAGCGCAACGCAATTAATGTG
AGTTAGCTCACTCATTAGGCACCCCAGGCTTTACACTTTATGCTTCCGGCTCGTATGTTGTGTGGAATTG
TGAGCGGATAACAATTTCACACAGGAAACAGCTATGACCATGATTACGCCAAGCGCGCAATTAACCCTCA
CTAAAGGGAACAAAAGCTGGAGCTGCAAGCTTAATGTAGTCTTATGCAATACTCTTGTAGTCTTGCAACA
TGGTAACGATGAGTTAGCAACATGCCTTACAAGGAGAGAAAAAGCACCGTGCATGCCGATTGGTGGAAGT
AAGGTGGTACGATCGTGCCTTATTAGGAAGGCAACAGACGGGTCTGACATGGATTGGACGAACCACTGAA
TTGCCGCATTGCAGAGATATTGTATTTAAGTGCCTAGCTCGATACATAAACGGGTCTCTCTGGTTAGACC
AGATCTGAGCCTGGGAGCTCTCTGGCTAACTAGGGAACCCACTGCTTAAGCCTCAATAAAGCTTGCCTTG
AGTGCTTCAAGTAGTGTGTGCCCGTCTGTTGTGTGACTCTGGTAACTAGAGATCCCTCAGACCCTTTTAG
TCAGTGTGGAAAATCTCTAGCAGTGGCGCCCGAACAGGGACTTGAAAGCGAAAGGGAAACCAGAGGAGCT
CTCTCGACGCAGGACTCGGCTTGCTGAAGCGCGCACGGCAAGAGGCGAGGGGCGGCGACTGGTGAGTACG
CCAAAAATTTTGACTAGCGGAGGCTAGAAGGAGAGAGATGGGTGCGAGAGCGTCAGTATTAAGCGGGGGA
GAATTAGATCGCGATGGGAAAAAATTCGGTTAAGGCCAGGGGGAAAGAAAAAATATAAATTAAAACATAT
AGTATGGGCAAGCAGGGAGCTAGAACGATTCGCAGTTAATCCTGGCCTGTTAGAAACATCAGAAGGCTGT
AGACAAATACTGGGACAGCTACAACCATCCCTTCAGACAGGATCAGAAGAACTTAGATCATTATATAATA
CAGTAGCAACCCTCTATTGTGTGCATCAAAGGATAGAGATAAAAGACACCAAGGAAGCTTTAGACAAGAT
AGAGGAAGAGCAAAACAAAAGTAAGACCACCGCACAGCAAGCGGCCGCTGATCTTCAGACCTGGAGGAGG
AGATATGAGGGACAATTGGAGAAGTGAATTATATAAATATAAAGTAGTAAAAATTGAACCATTAGGAGTA
GCACCCACCAAGGCAAAGAGAAGAGTGGTGCAGAGAGAAAAAAGAGCAGTGGGAATAGGAGCTTTGTTCC
TTGGGTTCTTGGGAGCAGCAGGAAGCACTATGGGCGCAGCGTCAATGACGCTGACGGTACAGGCCAGACA
ATTATTGTCTGGTATAGTGCAGCAGCAGAACAATTTGCTGAGGGCTATTGAGGCGCAACAGCATCTGTTG
CAACTCACAGTCTGGGGCATCAAGCAGCTCCAGGCAAGAATCCTGGCTGTGGAAAGATACCTAAAGGATC
AACAGCTCCTGGGGATTTGGGGTTGCTCTGGAAAACTCATTTGCACCACTGCTGTGCCTTGGAATGCTAG
TTGGAGTAATAAATCTCTGGAACAGATTTGGAATCACACGACCTGGATGGAGTGGGACAGAGAAATTAAC
AATTACACAAGCTTAATACACTCCTTAATTGAAGAATCGCAAAACCAGCAAGAAAAGAATGAACAAGAAT
TATTGGAATTAGATAAATGGGCAAGTTTGTGGAATTGGTTTAACATAACAAATTGGCTGTGGTATATAAA
ATTATTCATAATGATAGTAGGAGGCTTGGTAGGTTTAAGAATAGTTTTTGCTGTACTTTCTATAGTGAAT
AGAGTTAGGCAGGGATATTCACCATTATCGTTTCAGACCCACCTCCCAACCCCGAGGGGACCCATGCATT
GCATCTCAATTAGTCAGCAACCAGGTGTGGAAAGTCCCCAGGCTCCCCAGCAGGCAGAAGTATGCAAAGC
ATGCGTCTCAATTAGTCAGCAACCATAGTCCCGCCCCTAACTCCGCCCATCCCGCCCCTAACTCCGCCCA
GTTCCGCCCATTCTCCGCCCCATGGCTGACTAATTTTTTTTATTTATGCAGAGGCCGAGGCCGCCTCGGC
CTCTGAGCTATTCCAGAAGTAGTGAGGAGGCTTTTTTGGAGGCCTAGGCTTTTGCAAAAAGCTTTCTAGA
GGTACCACCGGAGCTTACCATGACCGAGTACAAGCCCACGGTGCGCCTCGCCACCCGCGACGACGTCCCC
AGGGCCGTACGCACCCTCGCCGCCGCGTTCGCCGACTACCCCGCCACGCGCCACACCGTCGATCCGGACC
GCCACATCGAGCGGGTCACCGAGCTGCAAGAACTCTTCCTCACGCGCGTCGGGCTCGACATCGGCAAGGT
GTGGGTCGCGGACGACGGCGCCGCCGTGGCGGTCTGGACCACGCCGGAGAGCGTCGAAGCGGGGGCGGTG
TTCGCCGAGATCGGCCCGCGCATGGCCGAGTTGAGCGGTTCCCGGCTGGCCGCGCAGCAACAGATGGAAG
GCCTCCTGGCGCCGCACCGGCCCAAGGAGCCCGCGTGGTTCCTGGCCACCGTCGGCGTCTCGCCCGACCA
CCAGGGCAAGGGTCTGGGCAGCGCCGTCGTGCTCCCCGGAGTGGAGGCGGCCGAGCGCGCCGGGGTGCCC
GCCTTCCTGGAGACCTCCGCGCCCCGCAACCTCCCCTTCTACGAGCGGCTCGGCTTCACCGTCACCGCCG
ACGTCGAGGTGCCCGAAGGACCGCGCACCTGGTGCATGACCCGCAAGCCCGGTGCCAGTTAACGAATTCT
AGATCTTGAGACAAATGGCAGTATTCATCCACAATTTTAAAAGAAAAGGGGGGATTGGGGGGTACAGTGC
AGGGGAAAGAATAGTAGACATAATAGCAACAGACATACAAACTAAAGAATTACAAAAACAAATTACAAAA
ATTCAAAATTTTCGGGTTTATTACAGGGACAGCAGAGATCCACTTTGGCGCC
Features (pLannotate 1.2.2; 34 found; start..end, strand, type, name):
     25..91      +  CDS            small t antigen (fragment): SV40 (simian virus 40) small t antigen
     98..1276    +  promoter       EF-1α promoter: strong constitutive promoter for human elongation factor EF-1α
   1297..1314    +  protein_bind   attB1 (fragment): mutant version of attB; core recombination site for the Gateway® BP reaction BP Clonase™
   1320..2258    +  CDS            DIMT1: DIM1_HUMAN - Also known as DIMT1L. Experimental evidence at protein level: Swiss-Prot protein existence level 1. Specifically dimethylates two adjacent adenosines in the loop of a conserved hairpin near the 3'-end of 18S rRNA in the 40S particle (PubMed:25851604). Involved in the pre-rRNA processing steps leading to small-subunit rRNA production independently of its RNA-modifying catalytic activity (PubMed:25851604). From Homo sapiens (Human).
   2260..2284    -  protein_bind   attB2: mutant version of attB; recombination site for the Gateway® BP reaction BP Clonase™
   2292..2333    +  CDS            V5 tag: epitope tag from simian virus 5
   2349..2402    +  promoter       U6 promoter (fragment): RNA polymerase III promoter for human U6 snRNA
   2444..3032    +  misc_feature   WPRE: woodchuck hepatitis virus posttranscriptional regulatory element
   3083..3102    +  misc_feature   cPPT/CTS (fragment): central polypurine tract and central termination sequence of HIV-1
   3104..3337    +  LTR            3' LTR (ΔU3): self-inactivating 3' long terminal repeat (LTR) from HIV-1
   3415..3536    +  polyA_signal   SV40 poly(A) signal: SV40 polyadenylation signal
   3576..3711    +  rep_origin     SV40 ori: SV40 origin of replication
   3732..3750    -  promoter       T7 promoter: promoter for bacteriophage T7 RNA polymerase
   3758..3913    +  CDS            lacZα (fragment): LacZα fragment of β-galactosidase; lacZ fragment
   3918..4346    +  rep_origin     f1 ori (sequence partly withheld): f1 bacteriophage origin of replication; arrow indicates direction of (+) strand synthesis
   4399..4503    +  promoter       AmpR promoter: bla
   4504..5364    +  CDS            AmpR: β-lactamase; bla; confers resistance to ampicillin, carbenicillin, and related antibiotics
   5535..6123    +  rep_origin     ori: high-copy-number ColE1/pMB1/pBR322/pUC origin of replication
   6306..6398    +  CDS            lacI (fragment): lac repressor; lacI; The lac repressor binds to the lac operator to inhibit transcription in E. coli. This inhibition can be relieved by adding lactose or isopropyl-β-D-thiogalactopyranoside (IPTG).
   6411..6432    +  protein_bind   CAP binding site: CAP binding activates transcription in the presence of cAMP. E. coli catabolite activator protein
   6447..6477    +  promoter       lac promoter: promoter for the E. coli lac operon
   6485..6501    +  protein_bind   lac operator: The lac repressor binds to the lac operator to inhibit transcription in E. coli. This inhibition can be relieved by adding lactose or isopropyl-β-D-thiogalactopyranoside (IPTG). lac repressor encoded by lacI
   6546..6564    +  promoter       T3 promoter: promoter for bacteriophage T3 RNA polymerase
   6592..6818    +  promoter       RSV promoter: Rous sarcoma virus enhancer/promoter
   6819..6999    +  LTR            5' LTR (truncated): truncated 5' long terminal repeat (LTR) from HIV-1
   7046..7171    +  misc_feature   HIV-1 Ψ: packaging signal of human immunodeficiency virus type 1
   7155..7518    +  CDS            HIV-1 gag (fragment): gag protein from human immunodeficiency virus 1; gag
   7664..7897    +  misc_feature   RRE: The Rev response element (RRE) of HIV-1 allows for Rev-dependent mRNA export from the nucleus to the cytoplasm.
   8274..8300    +  CDS            Rev (fragment): human immunodeficiency virus 1 (HIV-1) Rev protein; rev; enhances nuclear export of unspliced and incompletely spliced viral mRNAs
   8307..8330    +  promoter       SV40 promoter (fragment): SV40 early promoter
   8331..8402    +  promoter       SV40 promoter (fragment): SV40 enhancer and early promoter
   8426..8561    +  rep_origin     SV40 ori: SV40 origin of replication
   8607..9203    +  CDS            PuroR (fragment): puromycin N-acetyltransferase; pac from Streptomyces; confers resistance to puromycin
   9252..9369    +  misc_feature   cPPT/CTS: central polypurine tract and central termination sequence of HIV-1
