[The description below was written by a language model from this plasmid's Addgene catalogue record and pLannotate feature annotations shown in this document.]
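Description:
DIMT1_pLX307 is a lentiviral mammalian expression plasmid carrying the human DIMT1 open reading frame in the pLX307 Gateway destination backbone. DIMT1 encodes the 18S rRNA dimethyladenosine transferase, which modifies two adjacent adenosines near the 3' end of 18S rRNA and also participates in small-subunit pre-rRNA processing. The ORF is flanked by attB1 and attB2 sites left by Gateway recombination. It is driven by the strong constitutive EF-1α promoter (written "E1Fa" in the catalogue entry) and is followed by a backbone-encoded C-terminal V5 epitope tag for detection. A WPRE downstream of the cassette enhances transcript stability and expression.

The viral architecture is third-generation and self-inactivating. An RSV promoter fused to a truncated HIV-1 5' LTR drives production of the genomic RNA in packaging cells. It is followed by the Ψ packaging signal with a partial gag sequence, the RRE for Rev-dependent nuclear export, a cPPT/CTS to aid nuclear import, and a ΔU3 3' LTR with an SV40 polyadenylation signal beyond it. Within the provirus, upstream of the EF-1α cassette, an SV40 early promoter drives puromycin N-acetyltransferase, allowing selection of stably transduced cells. In bacteria the plasmid is maintained through a high-copy ColE1/pUC origin and ampicillin resistance; an f1 origin and residual lac, T7 and T3 elements are also annotated.

Two full-sequence records are provided, the depositor's at 9,349 nt and a sequencing-derived one at 9,409 nt. Their annotations agree except for roughly 60 extra nucleotides between the V5 tag and the WPRE in the latter, annotated as a short U6 promoter fragment. The record gives the purpose as lentiviral expression of DIMT1, and the associated publication concerns candidate genes in β-catenin-active cancers.
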