Addgene plasmid #98330: DIMT1_pLX307
Purpose: Lentiviral expression of DIMT1
Depositing lab: William Hahn & Sefi Rosenbluh. Depositing organization: Monash University. Publication: Genetic and Proteomic Interrogation of Lower Confidence Candidate Genes Reveals Signaling Networks in beta-Catenin-Active Cancers. Rosenbluh J, Mercer J, Shrestha Y, Oliver R, Tamayo P, Doench JG, Tirosh I, Piccioni F, Hartenian E, Horn H, Fagbami L, Root DE, Jaffe J, Lage K, Boehm JS, Hahn WC. Cell Syst. 2016 Sep 28;3(3):302-316.e4. doi: 10.1016/j.cels.2016.09.001. PubMed 27684187.
Backbone
  Vector backbone: pLX307
  Backbone manufacturer: David Root (Addgene plasmid # 41392)
  Vector type: Mammalian Expression, Lentiviral
  Selectable markers: Puromycin
Growth in bacteria
  Bacterial resistance: Ampicillin, 100 μg/mL
  Growth temperature: 37°C
  Growth strain: NEB Stable
  Copy number: High Copy
Gene/Insert
  Gene/Insert name: DIMT1
  Species: H. sapiens (human)
  Entrez Gene: DIMT1 (a.k.a. DIM1, DIMT1L, HSA9761, HUSSY5)
  Promoter: E1Fa
  Tag / fusion protein: V5 (C terminal on backbone)
  Cloning method: Gateway Cloning
  Sequencing primers: 5′ TTCTTCCATTTCAGGTGTCGTGAG; 3′ GTGGATACGCTGCTTTAATGCCTT
Terms and licenses: Academic/Nonprofit Terms; Industry Terms: Not Available to Industry
How to cite: DIMT1_pLX307 was a gift from William Hahn & Sefi Rosenbluh (Addgene plasmid # 98330 ; http://n2t.net/addgene:98330 ; RRID:Addgene_98330)
